>Addgene plasmid #200878 | NLuc-GID4 | addgene full sequence | sequence record 393647 | Addgene NGS Result
TCAATATTGGCCATTAGCCATATTATTCATTGGTTATATAGCATAAATCAATATTGGCTATTGGCCATTG
CATACGTTGTATCTATATCATAATATGTACATTTATATTGGCTCATGTCCAATATGACCGCCATGTTGGC
ATTGATTATTGACTAGTTATTAATAGTAATCAATTACGGGGTCATTAGTTCATAGCCCATATATGGAGTT
CCGCGTTACATAACTTACGGTAAATGGCCCGCCTGGCTGACCGCCCAACGACCCCCGCCCATTGACGTCA
ATAATGACGTATGTTCCCATAGTAACGCCAATAGGGACTTTCCATTGACGTCAATGGGTGGAGTATTTAC
GGTAAACTGCCCACTTGGCAGTACATCAAGTGTATCATATGCCAAGTCCGCCCCCTATTGACGTCAATGA
CGGTAAATGGCCCGCCTGGCATTATGCCCAGTACATGACCTTACGGGACTTTCCTACTTGGCAGTACATC
TACGTATTAGTCATCGCTATTACCATGGTGATGCGGTTTTGGCAGTACACCAATGGGCGTGGATAGCGGT
TTGACTCACGGGGATTTCCAAGTCTCCACCCCATTGACGTCAATGGGAGTTTGTTTTGGCACCAAAATCA
ACGGGACTTTCCAAAATGTCGTAATAACCCCGCCCCGTTGACGCAAATGGGCGGTAGGCGTGTACGGTGG
GAGGTCTATATAAGCAGAGCTGGTTTAGTGAACCGTCAGATCACTAGAAGCTTTATTGCGGTAGTTTATC
ACAGTTAAATTGCTAACGCAGTCAGTGCTTCTGACACAACAGTCTCGAACTTAAGCTGCAGAAGTTGGTC
GTGAGGCACTGGGCAGGTAAGTATCAAGGTTACAAGACAGGTTTAAGGAGACCAATAGAAACTGGGCTTG
TCGAGACAGAGAAGACTCTTGCGTTTCTGATAGGCACCTATTGGTCTTACTGACATCCACTTTGCCTTTC
TCTCCACAGGTGTCCACTCCCAGTTCAATTACAGCTCTTAAGGCTAGAGTATTAATACGACTCACTATAG
GGCTAGCGCTCACCATGGTCTTCACACTCGAAGATTTCGTTGGGGACTGGCGACAGACAGCCGGCTACAA
CCTGGACCAAGTCCTTGAACAGGGAGGTGTGTCCAGTTTGTTTCAGAATCTCGGGGTGTCCGTAACTCCG
ATCCAAAGGATTGTCCTGAGCGGTGAAAATGGGCTGAAGATCGACATCCATGTCATCATCCCGTATGAAG
GTCTGAGCGGCGACCAAATGGGCCAGATCGAAAAAATTTTTAAGGTGGTGTACCCTGTGGATGATCATCA
CTTTAAGGTGATCCTGCACTATGGCACACTGGTAATCGACGGGGTTACGCCGAACATGATCGACTATTTC
GGACGGCCGTATGAAGGCATCGCCGTGTTCGACGGCAAAAAGATCACTGTAACAGGGACCCTGTGGAACG
GCAACAAAATTATCGACGAGCGCCTGATCAACCCCGACGGCTCCCTGCTGTTCCGAGTAACCATCAACGG
AGTGACCGGCTGGCGGCTGTGCGAACGCATTCTGGCGGGCTCGAGCGGCGCGATCGCCATGTGTGCGCGA
GGGCAAGTCGGGAGGGGGACCCAGCTCAGGACTGGGAGGCCCTGCTCGCAGGTCCCTGGGTCCCGGTGGC
GGCCGGAGCGCTTGCTCCGCAGGCAGCGGGCGGGTGGTCGCCCCTCCCGCCCCCACCCCGCGCGTGCGCG
CCCCGGCCTCTCCCTCCCCGCCACCCTCCTCGGCTCCCGCGCGGCGGCGGCGGTTCCTCTCCCACTCCCC
CCAGCCCTGGCTCCGGGGGACCCCGCGATGCCGGTCCGCACCGAGTGTCCCCCGCCGGCCGGTGCCTCCG
CTGCCTCCGCGGCCTCACTCATCCCGCCGCCGCCCATCAACACCCAGCAGCCCGGCGTGGCCACCAGCCT
GCTCTAC
[498 nt withheld, positions 1968-2465]
CCTGAACACAGTGCACCCATCTATGAATTCCGGTAAACGAATTCGGGCTCGGTACCCGGGGATCCTCTAG
AGTCGACCTGCAGGCATGCAAGCTGATCCGGCTGCTAACAAAGCCCGAAAGGAAGCTGAGTTGGCTGCTG
CCACCGCTGAGCAATAACTAGCATAACCCCTTGGGGCGGCCGCTTCGAGCAGACATGATAAGATACATTG
ATGAGTTTGGACAAACCACAACTAGAATGCAGTGAAAAAAATGCTTTATTTGTGAAATTTGTGATGCTAT
TGCTTTATTTGTAACCATTATAAGCTGCAATAAACAAGTTAACAACAACAATTGCATTCATTTTATGTTT
CAGGTTCAGGGGGAGATGTGGGAGGTTTTTTTAAGCAAGTAAAACCTCTACAAATGTGGTAAAATCGAAT
TTTAACAAAATATTAACGCTTACAATTTCCTGATGCGGTATTTTCTCCTTACGCATCTGTGCGGTATTTC
ACACCGCATACGCGGATCTGCGCAGCACCATGGCCTGAAATAACCTCTGAAAGAGGAACTTGGTTAGGTA
CCTTCTGAGGCGGAAAGAACCAGCTGTGGAATGTGTGTCAGTTAGGGTGTGGAAAGTCCCCAGGCTCCCC
AGCAGGCAGAAGTATGCAAAGCATGCATCTCAATTAGTCAGCAACCAGGTGTGGAAAGTCCCCAGGCTCC
CCAGCAGGCAGAAGTATGCAAAGCATGCATCTCAATTAGTCAGCAACCATAGTCCCGCCCCTAACTCCGC
CCATCCCGCCCCTAACTCCGCCCAGTTCCGCCCATTCTCCGCCCCATGGCTGACTAATTTTTTTTATTTA
TGCAGAGGCCGAGGCCGCCTCGGCCTCTGAGCTATTCCAGAAGTAGTGAGGAGGCTTTTTTGGAGGCCTA
GGCTTTTGCAAAAAGCTTAATTAACTGTTGACAATTAATCATCGGCATAGTATATCGGCATAGTATAATA
CGACAAGGTGAGGAACTAAACCCAGGAGGCAGATCATGATTGAACAAGATGGATTGCACGCAGGTTCTCC
GGCCGCTTGGGTGGAGAGGCTATTCGGCTATGACTGGGCACAACAGACAATCGGCTGCTCTGATGCCGCC
GTGTTCCGGCTGTCAGCGCAGGGGCGCCCGGTTCTTTTTGTCAAGACCGACCTGTCCGGTGCCCTGAATG
AACTGCAGGACGAGGCAGCGCGGCTATCGTGGCTGGCCACGACGGGCGTTCCTTGCGCAGCTGTGCTCGA
CGTTGTCACTGAAGCGGGAAGGGACTGGCTGCTATTGGGCGAAGTGCCGGGGCAGGATCTCCTGTCATCT
CACCTTGCTCCTGCCGAGAAAGTATCCATCATGGCTGATGCAATGCGGCGGCTGCATACGCTTGATCCGG
CTACCTGCCCATTCGACCACCAAGCGAAACATCGCATCGAGCGAGCACGTACTCGGATGGAAGCCGGTCT
TGTCGATCAGGATGATCTGGACGAAGAGCATCAGGGGCTCGCGCCAGCCGAACTGTTCGCCAGGCTCAAG
GCGCGCATGCCCGACGGCGAGGATCTCGTCGTGACCCATGGCGATGCCTGCTTGCCGAATATCATGGTGG
AAAATGGCCGCTTTTCTGGATTCATCGACTGTGGCCGGCTGGGTGTGGCGGACCGCTATCAGGACATAGC
GTTGGCTACCCGTGATATTGCTGAAGAGCTTGGCGGCGAATGGGCTGACCGCTTCCTCGTGCTTTACGGT
ATCGCCGCTCCCGATTCGCAGCGCATCGCCTTCTATCGCCTTCTTGACGAGTTCTTCTGAGCGGGACTCT
GGGGTTCGAAATGACCGACCAAGCGACGCCCAACCTGCCATCACGATGGCCGCAATAAAATATCTTTATT
TTCATTACATCTGTGTGTTGGTTTTTTGTGTGAATCGATAGCGATAAGGATCCGCTCATGCGATGATAAG
CTGTCAAACATGAGAATTACAACTTATATCGTATGGGGCTGACTTCAGGTGCTACATTTGAAGAGATAAA
TTGCACTGAAATCTAGAAATATTTTATCTGATTAATAAGATGATCTTCTTGAGATCGTTTTGGTCTGCGC
GTAATCTCTTGCTCTGAAAACGAAAAAACCGCCTTGCAGGGCGGTTTTTCGAAGGTTCTCTGAGCTACCA
ACTCTTTGAACCGAGGTAACTGGCTTGGAGGAGCGCAGTCACCAAAACTTGTCCTTTCAGTTTAGCCTTA
ACCGGCGCATGACTTCAAGACTAACTCCTCTAAATCAATTACCAGTGGCTGCTGCCAGTGGTGCTTTTGC
ATGTCTTTCCGGGTTGGACTCAAGACGATAGTTACCGGATAAGGCGCAGCGGTCGGACTGAACGGGGGGT
TCGTGCATACAGTCCAGCTTGGAGCGAACTGCCTACCCGGAACTGAGTGTCAGGCGTGGAATGAGACAAA
CGCGGCCATAACAGCGGAATGACACCGGTAAACCGAAAGGCAGGAACAGGAGAGCGCACGAGGGAGCCGC
CAGGGGGAAACGCCTGGTATCTTTATAGTCCTGTCGGGTTTCGCCACCACTGATTTGAGCGTCAGATTTC
GTGATGCTTGTCAGGGGGGCGGAGCCTATGGAAAAACGGCTTTGCCGCGGCCCTCTCACTTCCCTGTTAA
GTATCTTCCTGGCATCTTCCAGGAAATCTCCGCCCCGTTCGTAAGCCATTTCCGCTCGCCGCAGTCGAAC
GACCGAGCGTAGCGAGTCAGTGAGCGAGGAAGCGGAATATATCCTGTATCACATATTCTGCTGACGCACC
GGTGCAGCCTTTTTTCTCCTGCCACATGAAGCACTTCACTGACACCCTCATCAGTGCCAACATAGTAAGC
CAGTATACACTCCGCTAGCGCTGATGTCCGGCGGTGCTTTTGCCGTTACGCACCACCCCGTCATGAGATT
ACGCGTTTTAGCGGTGCGTACAATTAAGGGATTATGGTAAATCCACTTACTGTCTGCCCTCGTAGCCATC
GAGATAAACCGCAGTACTCCGGCCACGATGCGTCCGGCGTAGAGGATCGAGATCT
Features (pLannotate 1.2.2; 23 found; start..end, strand, type, name):
    140..517     +  enhancer       CMV enhancer: human cytomegalovirus immediate early enhancer
    519..718     +  promoter       CMV promoter: human cytomegalovirus (CMV) immediate early promoter
    857..989     +  intron         chimeric intron: chimera between introns from human β-globin and immunoglobulin heavy chain genes
   1033..1051    +  promoter       T7 promoter: promoter for bacteriophage T7 RNA polymerase
   1065..1577    +  CDS            Nluc: NanoLuc® luciferase human codon-optimized
   1599..2498    +  CDS            GID4 (sequence partly withheld): GID4_HUMAN - Also known as C17orf39, VID24. Experimental evidence at protein level: Swiss-Prot protein existence level 1. Substrate-recognition subunit of the CTLH E3 ubiquitin- protein ligase complex that selectively accepts ubiquitin from UBE2H and mediates ubiquitination and subsequent proteasomal degradation of the transcription factor HBP1 (Probable) (PubMed:29911972). Binds proteins and peptides with a Pro/N-degron consisting of an unmodified N-terminal Pro followed by a small residue, and has the highest affinity for the peptide Pro-Gly-Leu-Trp (PubMed:29632410). Binds peptides with an
   2504..2559    +  misc_feature   MCS: pUC18/19 multiple cloning site
   2566..2615    +  CDS            SET1 (fragment): solubility-enhancement tag derived from T7 phage gene 10B
   2623..2642    +  terminator     T7 terminator (fragment): transcription terminator for bacteriophage T7 RNA polymerase
   2664..2785    -  polyA_signal   SV40 poly(A) signal: SV40 polyadenylation signal
   2808..2876    -  CDS            large T antigen (fragment): large T antigen from SV40 (simian virus 40)
   2881..2913    +  rep_origin     M13 ori (fragment): M13 bacteriophage origin of replication; arrow indicates direction of (+) strand synthesis
   2914..2965    -  misc_feature   bom (fragment): basis of mobility region from pBR322
   3030..3387    +  promoter       SV40 promoter: SV40 enhancer and early promoter
   3402..3449    +  promoter       EM7 promoter: synthetic bacterial promoter&nbsp
   3481..4272    +  CDS            neo: KKA2_KLEPN - Also known as kan, nptII. Experimental evidence at protein level: Swiss-Prot protein existence level 1. Resistance to kanamycin, neomycin, paromomycin, ribostamycin, butirosin and gentamicin B. From Klebsiella pneumoniae.
   4339..4387    +  polyA_signal   poly(A) signal: synthetic polyadenylation signal
   4416..4432    -  promoter       tet promoter (fragment): E. coli promoter for tetracycline efflux protein gene
   4544..5089    +  rep_origin     p15A ori: Plasmids containing the medium-copy-number p15A origin of replication can be propagated in E. coli cells that contain a second plasmid with the ColE1 origin.
   5177..5232    +  rep_origin     RSF ori (fragment): Plasmids containing the RSF 1030 origin of replication can be propagated in E. coli cells that contain additional plasmids with compatible origins.
   5331..5357    -  misc_feature   bom (fragment): basis of mobility region from pBR322
   5351..5398    -  mobile_element IS1 (fragment): prokaryotic transposable element IS1
   5406..5477    +  misc_feature   cer region (fragment): ColE1-derived recombination site that helps to maintain plasmids as monomers
