[The description below was written by a language model from this plasmid's Addgene catalogue record and pLannotate feature annotations shown in this document.]
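Description:
NLuc-GID4 is a mammalian expression plasmid of about 5.5 kb, built on the pF-31Kp backbone, that produces wild-type human GID4 (also known as C17orf39 or VID24) fused at its N-terminus to NanoLuc luciferase. The fusion was assembled by Gibson cloning. In bacteria the plasmid replicates from a p15A origin, consistent with its low-copy listing, and is selected with kanamycin. Resistance comes from a neo/nptII cassette placed behind both a bacterial EM7 promoter and the SV40 enhancer/early promoter, followed by a synthetic poly(A) signal. This dual-promoter arrangement lets the same gene work in E. coli and, in principle, support neomycin-class drug selection in mammalian cells. The annotation also reports several short fragments (bom, cer, IS1, RSF and M13 origin pieces, a tet promoter remnant) that appear to be backbone remnants or partial matches, not functional modules.

The expression unit is driven by the human CMV immediate-early enhancer and promoter, followed by a chimeric β-globin/immunoglobulin intron that generally improves mRNA processing and expression. A T7 promoter lies just upstream of the coding region and would permit in vitro transcription. The human codon-optimized Nluc reading frame comes first, separated by a short gap from the GID4 coding sequence. A small multiple cloning site, a partial T7 terminator and an SV40 polyadenylation signal lie downstream.

GID4 is the substrate-recognition subunit of the CTLH E3 ubiquitin ligase complex and binds Pro/N-degron peptides. The associated publication describes a chemical probe that modulates these interactions. A luciferase-tagged GID4 fits luminescence- or energy-transfer-based measurements of ligand or partner binding in living cells, although the record does not state the specific assay.
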