Addgene plasmid #200878: NLuc-GID4
Purpose: Mammalian expression of human GID4 with N-terminal NanoLuciferase fusion
Depositing lab: Stefan Knapp. Depositing organization: Goethe-Universitaet Frankfurt am Main. Publication: A chemical probe to modulate human GID4 Pro/N-degron interactions. Owens DDG, Maitland MER, Khalili Yazdi A, Song X, Reber V, Schwalm MP, Machado RAC, Bauer N, Wang X, Szewczyk MM, Dong C, Dong A, Loppnau P, Calabrese MF, Dowling MS, Lee J, Montgomery JI, O'Connell TN, Subramanyam C, Wang F, Adamson EC, Schapira M, Gstaiger M, Knapp S, Vedadi M, Min J, Lajoie GA, Barsyte-Lovejoy D, Owen DR, Schild-Poulter C, Arrowsmith CH. Nat Chem Biol. 2024 Sep;20(9):1164-1175. doi: 10.1038/s41589-024-01618-0. Epub 2024 May 21. PubMed 38773330.
Backbone
  Vector backbone: pF-31Kp
  Vector type: Mammalian Expression
Growth in bacteria
  Bacterial resistance: Kanamycin, 50 μg/mL
  Growth temperature: 37°C
  Growth strain: DH5alpha
  Copy number: Low Copy
Gene/Insert
  Gene/Insert name: NanoLuciferase-GID4
  Species: H. sapiens (human)
  Mutation: WT
  Entrez Gene: C17orf39 (a.k.a. MGC3048)
  Cloning method: Gibson Cloning
Terms and licenses: Academic/Nonprofit Terms; Industry Terms: Not Available to Industry
Depositor comments: Please visit https://www.biorxiv.org/content/10.1101/2023.01.17.524225v1 for bioRxiv preprint.
How to cite: NLuc-GID4 was a gift from Stefan Knapp (Addgene plasmid # 200878 ; http://n2t.net/addgene:200878 ; RRID:Addgene_200878)
